Addgene plasmid #203970: pAttB-Tub-HA-WnkDeltaAI
Purpose: Fly transformation vector expressing indicated Wnk variant under tubulin promoter for ubiquitous expression
Depositing lab: Andreas Jenny. Depositing organization: Albert Einstein College of Medicine.
Backbone
  Vector backbone: pAttB-Tub
  Vector type: Insect Expression
  Selectable markers: White+
Growth in bacteria
  Bacterial resistance: Ampicillin, 100 μg/mL
  Growth temperature: 37°C
  Growth strain: DH5alpha
  Copy number: High Copy
Gene/Insert
  Gene/Insert name: Wnk
  Species: D. melanogaster (fly)
  Mutation: deletion of autoinhibitory domain
  Entrez Gene: Wnk (a.k.a. Dmel_CG7177, CG7177, DWNK, DmWNK, Dmel\CG7177, WNK, cg7177, dWNK, dWnk, wnk)
  Tag / fusion protein: HA (N terminal on insert)
  Cloning method: Restriction Enzyme; 5′ cloning site unknown (unknown if destroyed)
Terms and licenses: Academic/Nonprofit Terms; Industry Terms: Not Available to Industry
Depositor comments: Lab plasmid #1192
How to cite: pAttB-Tub-HA-WnkDeltaAI was a gift from Andreas Jenny (Addgene plasmid # 203970 ; http://n2t.net/addgene:203970 ; RRID:Addgene_203970)
