[The description below was written by a language model from this plasmid's Addgene catalogue record and pLannotate feature annotations shown in this document.]
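Description:
pAttB-Tub-HA-WnkDeltaAI is a Drosophila transformation vector of about 17 kb, built on the pAttB-Tub backbone, for ubiquitous expression of a Wnk kinase variant in flies. It is maintained in E. coli as a high-copy plasmid through a ColE1/pUC-type origin and an ampicillin resistance gene (β-lactamase). Remnants of a pBluescript-type cloning vector are also annotated: an f1 origin, lac promoter/operator and lacZα fragments, and T3 and T7 promoters. For germline transformation it carries a φC31 attB site, which allows integrase-mediated insertion into a genomic attP landing site. A mini-white gene provides the eye-colour marker (White+) used to identify transformants. A single loxP site lies just downstream of mini-white.

The payload is D. melanogaster Wnk (CG7177) lacking its autoinhibitory domain, with an N-terminal HA epitope tag for detection. According to the record it is driven by a tubulin promoter. An SV40 polyadenylation signal with a small piece of large T antigen sequence is annotated and is positioned to terminate the transcript on the circular map. The automated feature table does not label the tubulin promoter, the HA tag or the Wnk coding sequence as such. The only hit in the insert region is a fragment matched by homology to Arabidopsis WNK8, which most likely reflects the conserved kinase domain of fly Wnk. Two reverse-strand fragments matched to the Drosophila Tailor gene lie upstream of this; they may be genomic sequence carried along with the promoter fragment, but the record does not say. The cloning sites used are not recorded. The construct is one of a set of Wnk variants, suited to testing how loss of the autoinhibitory domain affects Wnk function in vivo.
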