Features (pLannotate 1.2.2; 20 found; start..end, strand, type, name):
     50..133     +  CDS            large T antigen (fragment): large T antigen from SV40 (simian virus 40)
    156..237     +  polyA_signal   SV40 poly(A) signal: SV40 polyadenylation signal
    338..407     +  protein_bind   attB: attB site for the φC31 integrase (Groth et al., 2000) phage φC31 integrase
    626..644     -  promoter       T3 promoter: promoter for bacteriophage T3 RNA polymerase
    687..709     -  protein_bind   lac operator (fragment): The lac repressor binds to the lac operator to inhibit transcription in E. coli. This inhibition can be relieved by adding lactose or isopropyl-β-D-thiogalactopyranoside (IPTG). lac repressor encoded by lacI
    713..743     -  promoter       lac promoter: promoter for the E. coli lac operon
    758..779     -  protein_bind   CAP binding site: CAP binding activates transcription in the presence of cAMP. E. coli catabolite activator protein
    792..884     -  CDS            lacI (fragment): lac repressor; lacI; The lac repressor binds to the lac operator to inhibit transcription in E. coli. This inhibition can be relieved by adding lactose or isopropyl-β-D-thiogalactopyranoside (IPTG).
   1067..1655    -  rep_origin     ori: high-copy-number ColE1/pMB1/pBR322/pUC origin of replication
   1826..2686    -  CDS            AmpR: β-lactamase; bla; confers resistance to ampicillin, carbenicillin, and related antibiotics
   2687..2791    -  promoter       AmpR promoter: bla
   2844..3272    -  rep_origin     f1 ori (sequence partly withheld): f1 bacteriophage origin of replication; arrow indicates direction of (+) strand synthesis
   3277..3434    -  CDS            lacZα (fragment): LacZα fragment of β-galactosidase; lacZ fragment
   3437..3455    +  promoter       T7 promoter: promoter for bacteriophage T7 RNA polymerase
   3480..7599    +  gene           mini-white: white; This modified version of the white gene lacks part of the first intron.
   7606..7639    -  protein_bind   loxP: Cre-mediated recombination occurs in the 8-bp core sequence (GCATACAT). Cre recombinase
   7660..7678    +  misc_feature   MCS (fragment): pBluescript multiple cloning site
   7950..8381    -  CDS            Tailor (fragment): TUTT_DROME - Experimental evidence at protein level: Swiss-Prot protein existence level 1. Uridylyltransferase which mediates terminal uridylation of miRNAs, leading to their degradation. Has high specificity for splicing-derived miRNAs (mirtrons) and other miRNA substrates containing a 3'-G terminal nucleotide. Appears to be a major suppressor of mirtron biogenesis. From Drosophila melanogaster (Fruit fly).
   8438..9004    -  CDS            Tailor (fragment): TUTT_DROME - Experimental evidence at protein level: Swiss-Prot protein existence level 1. Uridylyltransferase which mediates terminal uridylation of miRNAs, leading to their degradation. Has high specificity for splicing-derived miRNAs (mirtrons) and other miRNA substrates containing a 3'-G terminal nucleotide. Appears to be a major suppressor of mirtron biogenesis. From Drosophila melanogaster (Fruit fly).
  11102..11941   +  CDS            WNK8 (fragment): WNK8_ARATH - Experimental evidence at protein level: Swiss-Prot protein existence level 1. Regulates flowering time by modulating the photoperiod pathway. Phosphorylates the vacuolar ATPase subunit C (VATC) and RGS1 (PubMed:16427632, PubMed:18761494). Regulates EDM2 that, in turn, modulates development processes (PubMed:20840782, PubMed:20149132). From Arabidopsis thaliana (Mouse-ear cress).
>Addgene plasmid #203970 | pAttB-Tub-HA-WnkDeltaAI | addgene full sequence | sequence record 403131 | Addgene NGS Result
CTAGAGTCGACCTCGAACGTTAACGTTAACGTAACGTTAACTCGAGCTAGATCATAATCAGCCATACCAC
ATTTGTAGAGGTTTTACTTGCTTTAAAAAACCTCCCACACCTCCCCCTGAACCTGAAACATAAAATGAAT
GCAATTGTTGTTGTTAACTTGTTTATTGCAGCTTATAATGGTTACAAATAAAGCAATAGCATCACAAATT
TCACAAATAAAGCATTTTTTTCACTGCATTCTAGTTGTGGTTTGTCCAAACTCATCAATGTATGTCGAGG
TCGACCTGCAGCCCAAGCTGCTAGAGATCCACTAGTGTCGACGATGTAGGTCACGGTCTCGAAGCCGCGG
TGCGGGTGCCAGGGCGTGCCCTTGGGCTCCCCGGGCGCGTACTCCACCTCACCCATCTGGTCCATCATGA
TGAACGGGTCGAGGTGGCGGTAGTTGATCCCGGCGAACGCGCGGCGCACCGGGAAGCCCTCGCCCTCGAA
ACCGCTGGGCGCGGTGGTCACGGTGAGCACGGGACGTGCGACGGCGTCGGCGGGTGCGGATACGCGGGGC
AGCGTCAGCGGGTTCTCGACGGTCACGGCGGGCATGTCGACACTAGTTCTAGCCAGCTTTTGTTCCCTTT
AGTGAGGGTTAATTTCGAGCTTGGCGTAATCATGGTCATAGCTGTTTCCTGTGTGAAATTGTTATCCGCT
CACAATTCCACACAACATACGAGCCGGAAGCATAAAGTGTAAAGCCTGGGGTGCCTAATGAGTGAGCTAA
CTCACATTAATTGCGTTGCGCTCACTGCCCGCTTTCCAGTCGGGAAACCTGTCGTGCCAGCTGCATTAAT
GAATCGGCCAACGCGCGGGGAGAGGCGGTTTGCGTATTGGGCGCTCTTCCGCTTCCTCGCTCACTGACTC
GCTGCGCTCGGTCGTTCGGCTGCGGCGAGCGGTATCAGCTCACTCAAAGGCGGTAATACGGTTATCCACA
GAATCAGGGGATAACGCAGGAAAGAACATGTGAGCAAAAGGCCAGCAAAAGGCCAGGAACCGTAAAAAGG
CCGCGTTGCTGGCGTTTTTCCATAGGCTCCGCCCCCCTGACGAGCATCACAAAAATCGACGCTCAAGTCA
GAGGTGGCGAAACCCGACAGGACTATAAAGATACCAGGCGTTTCCCCCTGGAAGCTCCCTCGTGCGCTCT
CCTGTTCCGACCCTGCCGCTTACCGGATACCTGTCCGCCTTTCTCCCTTCGGGAAGCGTGGCGCTTTCTC
ATAGCTCACGCTGTAGGTATCTCAGTTCGGTGTAGGTCGTTCGCTCCAAGCTGGGCTGTGTGCACGAACC
CCCCGTTCAGCCCGACCGCTGCGCCTTATCCGGTAACTATCGTCTTGAGTCCAACCCGGTAAGACACGAC
TTATCGCCACTGGCAGCAGCCACTGGTAACAGGATTAGCAGAGCGAGGTATGTAGGCGGTGCTACAGAGT
TCTTGAAGTGGTGGCCTAACTACGGCTACACTAGAAGAACAGTATTTGGTATCTGCGCTCTGCTGAAGCC
AGTTACCTTCGGAAAAAGAGTTGGTAGCTCTTGATCCGGCAAACAAACCACCGCTGGTAGCGGTGGTTTT
TTTGTTTGCAAGCAGCAGATTACGCGCAGAAAAAAAGGATCTCAAGAAGATCCTTTGATCTTTTCTACGG
GGTCTGACGCTCAGTGGAACGAAAACTCACGTTAAGGGATTTTGGTCATGAGATTATCAAAAAGGATCTT
CACCTAGATCCTTTTAAATTAAAAATGAAGTTTTAAATCAATCTAAAGTATATATGAGTAAACTTGGTCT
GACAGTTACCAATGCTTAATCAGTGAGGCACCTATCTCAGCGATCTGTCTATTTCGTTCATCCATAGTTG
CCTGACTCCCCGTCGTGTAGATAACTACGATACGGGAGGGCTTACCATCTGGCCCCAGTGCTGCAATGAT
ACCGCGAGACCCACGCTCACCGGCTCCAGATTTATCAGCAATAAACCAGCCAGCCGGAAGGGCCGAGCGC
AGAAGTGGTCCTGCAACTTTATCCGCCTCCATCCAGTCTATTAATTGTTGCCGGGAAGCTAGAGTAAGTA
GTTCGCCAGTTAATAGTTTGCGCAACGTTGTTGCCATTGCTACAGGCATCGTGGTGTCACGCTCGTCGTT
TGGTATGGCTTCATTCAGCTCCGGTTCCCAACGATCAAGGCGAGTTACATGATCCCCCATGTTGTGCAAA
AAAGCGGTTAGCTCCTTCGGTCCTCCGATCGTTGTCAGAAGTAAGTTGGCCGCAGTGTTATCACTCATGG
TTATGGCAGCACTGCATAATTCTCTTACTGTCATGCCATCCGTAAGATGCTTTTCTGTGACTGGTGAGTA
CTCAACCAAGTCATTCTGAGAATAGTGTATGCGGCGACCGAGTTGCTCTTGCCCGGCGTCAATACGGGAT
AATACCGCGCCACATAGCAGAACTTTAAAAGTGCTCATCATTGGAAAACGTTCTTCGGGGCGAAAACTCT
CAAGGATCTTACCGCTGTTGAGATCCAGTTCGATGTAACCCACTCGTGCACCCAACTGATCTTCAGCATC
TTTTACTTTCACCAGCGTTTCTGGGTGAGCAAAAACAGGAAGGCAAAATGCCGCAAAAAAGGGAATAAGG
GCGACACGGAAATGTTGAATACTCATACTCTTCCTTTTTCAATATTATTGAAGCATTTATCAGGGTTATT
GTCTCATGAGCGGATACATATTTGAATGTATTTAGAAAAATAAACAAATAGGGGTTCCGCGCACATTTCC
CCGAAAAGTGCCACCTAAATTGTAAGCGTTAATATTTTGTTAAAATTCGCGTTAAATTTTTGTTAAATCA
GCTCATTTTTTAACCAATAGGCCGAAATCGGCAAAATCCCTTATAAATCAAAAGAATAGACCGAGATAGG
GT
[37 nt withheld, positions 2943-2979]
AAAGAACGTGGACTCCAACGTCAAAGG
[49 nt withheld, positions 3007-3055]
T
[91 nt withheld, positions 3057-3147]
G
[124 nt withheld, positions 3149-3272]
CCCATTCGCCATTCAGGCTGCGCAACTGTTGGGAAGGGCGATCGGTGCGGGCCTCTTCGCTATTACGCCA
GCTGGCGAAAGGGGGATGTGCTGCAAGGCGATTAAGTTGGGTAACGCCAGGGTTTTCCCAGTCACGACGT
TGTAAAACGACGGCCAGTGAATTGTAATACGACTCACTATAGGGCGAATTGGGTACGTACCGGGCCCCTA
GTATGTATGTAAGTTAATAAAACCCATTTTTGCGGAAAGTAGATAAAAAAAACATTTTTTTTTTTTACTG
CACTGGATATCATTGAACTTATCTGATCAGTTTTAAATTTACTTCGATCCAAGGGTATTTGATGTACCAG
GTTCTTTCGATTACCTCTCACTCAAAATGACATTCCACTCAAAGTCAGCGCTGTTTGCCTCCTTCTCTGT
CCACAGAAATATCGCCGTCTCTTTCGCCGCTGCGTCCGCTATCTCTTTCGCCACCGTTTGTAGCGTTACG
TAGCGTCAATGTCCGCCTTCAGTTGCATTTTGTCAGCGGTTTCGTGACGAAGCTCCAAGCGGTTTACGCC
ATCAATTAAACACAAAGTGCTGTGCCAAAACTCCTCTCGCTTCTTATTTTTGTTTGTTTTTTGAGTGATT
GGGGTGGTGATTGGTTTTGGGTGGGTAAGCAGGGGAAAGTGTGAAAAATCCCGGCAATGGGCCAAGAGGA
TCAGGAGCTATTAATTCGCGGAGGCAGCAAACACCCATCTGCCGAGCATCTGAACAATGTGAGTAGTACA
TGTGCATACATCTTAAGTTCACTTGATCTATAGGAACTGCGATTGCAACATCAAATTGTCTGCGGCGTGA
GAACTGCGACCCACAAAAATCCCAAACCGCAATTGCACAAACAAATAGTGACACGAAACAGATTATTCTG
GTAGCTGTTCTCGCTATATAAGACAATTTTTGAGATCATATCATGATCAAGACATCTAAAGGCATTCATT
TTCGACTATATTCTTTTTTACAAAAAATATAACAACCAGATATTTTAAGCTGATCCTAGATGCACAAAAA
ATAAATAAAAGTATAAACCTACTTCGTAGGATACTTCGGGGTACTTTTTGTTCGGGGTTAGATGAGCATA
ACGCTTGTAGTTGATATTTGAGATCCCCTATCATTGCAGGGTGACAGCGGAGCGGCTTCGCAGAGCTGCA
TTAACCAGGGCTTCGGGCAGGCCAAAAACTACGGCACGCTCCGGCCACCCAGTCCGCCGGAGGACTCCGG
TTCAGGGAGCGGCCAACTAGCCGAGAACCTCACCTATGCCTGGCACAATATGGACATCTTTGGGGCGGTC
AATCAGCCGGGCTCCGGATGGCGGCAGCTGGTCAACCGGACACGCGGACTATTCTGCAACGAGCGACACA
TACCGGCGCCCAGGAAACATTTGCTCAAGAACGGTGAGTTTCTATTCGCAGTCGGCTGATCTGTGTGAAA
TCTTAATAAAGGGTCCAATTACCAATTTGAAACTCAGTTTGCGGCGTGGCCTATCCGGGCGAACTTTTGG
CCGTGATGGGCAGTTCCGGTGCCGGAAAGACGACCCTGCTGAATGCCCTTGCCTTTCGATCGCCGCAGGG
CATCCAAGTATCGCCATCCGGGATGCGACTGCTCAATGGCCAACCTGTGGACGCCAAGGAGATGCAGGCC
AGGTGCGCCTATGTCCAGCAGGATGACCTCTTTATCGGCTCCCTAACGGCCAGGGAACACCTGATTTTCC
AAGCCATGGTGCGGATGCCACGACATCTGACCTATCGGCAGCGAGTGGCCCGCGTGGATCAGGTGATCCA
GGAGCTTTCGCTCAGCAAATGTCAGCACACGATCATCGGTGTGCCCGGCAGGGTGAAAGGTCTGTCCGGC
GGAGAAAGGAAGCGTCTGGCATTCGCCTCCGAGGCTCTAACCGATCCGCCGCTTCTGATCTGCGATGAGC
CCACCTCCGGACTGGACTCCTTTACCGCCCACAGCGTCGTCCAGGTGCTGAAGAAGCTGTCGCAGAAGGG
CAAGACCGTCATCCTGACCATTCATCAGCCGTCTTCCGAGCTGTTTGAGCTCTTTGACAAGATCCTTCTG
ATGGCCGAGGGCAGGGTAGCTTTCTTGGGCACTCCCAGCGAAGCCGTCGACTTCTTTTCCTAGTGAGTTC
GATGTGTTTATTAAGGGTATCTAGTATTACATAACATCTCAACTCCTATCCAGCGTGGGTGCCCAGTGTC
CTACCAACTACAATCCGGCGGACTTTTACGTACAGGTGTTGGCCGTTGTGCCCGGACGGGAGATCGAGTC
CCGTGATCGGATCGCCAAGATATGCGACAATTTTGCCATTAGCAAAGTAGCCCGGGATATGGAGCAGTTG
TTGGCCACCAAAAATCTGGAGAAGCCACTGGAGCAGCCGGAGAATGGGTACACCTACAAGGCCACCTGGT
TCATGCAGTTCCGGGCGGTCCTGTGGCGATCCTGGCTGTCGGTGCTCAAGGAACCACTCCTCGTAAAAGT
GCGACTTATTCAGACAACGGTGAGTGGTTCCAGTGGAAACAAATGATATAACGCTTACAATTCTTGGAAA
CAAATTCGCTAGATTTTAGATAGAATTGCCTGATTCCACACCCTTCTTAGTTTTTTTCAATGAGATGTAT
AGTTTATAGTTTTGCAGAAGATAAATAAATTTCATTTAACTCGCGAATATTAATGAGATGCGAGTAACAT
TTTAATTTGCAGATGGTTGCCATCTTGATTGGCCTCATCTTTTTGGGCCAACAACTCACGCAAGTGGGTG
TGATGAATATCAACGGAGCCATCTTCCTCTTCCTGACCAACATGACCTTTCAAAACGTCTTTGCCACGAT
AAATGTAAGTCATGTTTAGAATACATTTGCATTTCAATAATTTACTAACTTTCTAATGAATCGATTCGAT
TTAGGTGTTCACCTCAGAGCTGCCAGTTTTTATGAGGGAGGCCCGAAGTCGACTTTATCGCTGTGACACA
TACTTTCTGGGCAAAACGATTGCCGAATTGCCGCTTTTTCTCACAGTGCCACTGGTCTTCACGGCGATTG
CCTATCCGATGATCGGACTGCGGGCCGGAGTGCTGCACTTCTTCAACTGCCTGGCGCTGGTCACTCTGGT
GGCCAATGTGTCAACGTCCTTCGGATATCTAATATCCTGCGCCAGCTCCTCGACCTCGATGGCGCTGTCT
GTGGGTCCGCCGGTTATCATACCATTCCTGCTCTTTGGCGGCTTCTTCTTGAACTCGGGCTCGGTGCCAG
TATACCTCAAATGGTTGTCGTACCTCTCATGGTTCCGTTACGCCAACGAGGGTCTGCTGATTAACCAATG
GGCGGACGTGGAGCCGGGCGAAATTAGCTGCACATCGTCGAACACCACGTGCCCCAGTTCGGGCAAGGTC
ATCCTGGAGACGCTTAACTTCTCCGCCGCCGATCTGCCGCTGGACTACGTGGGTCTGGCCATTCTCATCG
TGAGCTTCCGGGTGCTCGCATATCTGGCTCTAAGACTTCGGGCCCGACGCAAGGAGTAGCCGACATATAT
CCGAAATAACTGCTTGTTTTTTTTTTTTACCATTATTACCATCGTGTTTACTGTTTATTGCCCCCTCAAA
AAGCTAATGTAATTATATTTGTGCCAATAAAAACAAGATATGACCTATAGAATACAAGTATTTCCCCTTC
GAACATCCCCACAAGTAGACTTTGGATTTGTCTTCTAACCAAAAGACTTACACACCTGCATACCTTACAT
CAAAAACTCGTTTATCGCTACATAAAACACCGGGATATATTTTTTATATACATACTTTTCAAATCGCGCG
CCCTCTTCATAATTCACCTCCACCACACCACGTTTCGTAGTTGCTCTTTCGCTGTCTCCCACCCGCTCTC
CGCAACACATTCACCTTTTGTTCGACGACCTTGGAGCGACTGTCGTTAGTTCCGCGCGATTCGGTTCGCT
CAAATGGTTCCGAGTGGTTCATTTCGTCTCAATAGAAATTAGTAATAAATATTTGTATGTACAATTTATT
TGCTCCAATATATTTGTATATATTTCCCTCACAGCTATATTTATTCTAATTTAATATTATGACTTTTTAA
GGTAATTTTTTGTGACCTGTTCGGAGTGATTAGCGTTACAATTTGAACTGAAAGTGACATCCAGTGTTTG
TTCCTTGTGTAGATGCATCTCAAAAAAATGGTGGGCATAATAGTGTTGTTTATATATATCAAAAATAACA
ACTATAATAATAAGAATACATTTAATTTAGAAAATGCTTGGATTTCACTGGAACTAGGCTAGCATAACTT
CGTATAATGTATGCTATACGAAGTTATGCTAGCGGATCCGGGAATTGGGAATTCGATATCAAGCTTGCAC
AGGTCCTGTTCGATAACGTCGTACTCGGGAATCACCTTTAACTTGTCCGCTATTGGGTATTTGTCCTTAA
ACACATTCGTAATCTCTCCCACAATCATTGCCCTGGCCTCTGCAATGTAAAAAGTATTTATAAAATATCG
CTGGCTCTAAAGGAAACATATTAATCAAAGTATTGAGGCTTTATCAATCTAACATTTACAAGTAGTCAGA
CCACAATTTTTAGACTGCACTTCTGCGTAAGTAAATGAAATGAAATGGTGACCTACTCTTGGGTAGCCGT
ACTGTTATATGCTGACGAGCCTTCACCTGGGCCTGCTTTTTCTCCTGTTTCGTCTGATGCGTCGGATGCG
GCTGGACTGGCTGATTGTTGGGATTGGGTTTTGGATGCTGCTCCGAAAGGTGGGCCACAGCTTTTGCGAT
GGTGGTGCCCACTATGCGGTTGCTGCAGGAACTACAGCTGAATGTTCGCTTTATTGTCTGCAGCTCCTGG
GGCTGGACGAAGGCCACGCCCTCACCCGGTGCGGCCATCTCCTGCGGCAAAACGTATGTGGGATTCCTGT
CCAAGTAGCTCTCGATGCCCACCATAATGCGCTCCAGCAGGTTGGCCAGGTGCGGGTCTAGCTGCGGCGG
ATTCGTCGTCTGGTTCACTGAGTTTAGGGTCTGCAGAAAGAAGTGTGCCTCCATGGTAAGCGGATTCATC
TGCACGATCAGCGGGCTTTAGTCTAAAAATTCGAATGATACAAACTCGTACTCACGTAAAGCAGTTTGTT
TGGCATCATCTCGGCCATCGTCTTATTCTTCTTCGTGGCCTTTGTTACCGGAGCGGCTATGTTGGGCGCG
GTGGAGCCCGGAAGCTGAAAGGTTAATCGAATGCGTTAACTTTTCTGCAACTCGAAAGTTTGCCGCCTTT
GTTCGACTGCCAATAACTGTTGATTCGAAAATTCGAATCGAAGCGGTTGAATTTCGTAGGGTGGCCAACT
ACACCAAAGTTCGCCGGCGGTGTATGCATGTGAGTGTGAGTGTGACAGTGGGTGTACGTGTGCTTTAAGC
GACACAATCGCACCGCGATGTACATATTTTTGTAGTAATGTGTGTGCATTTTTCGTCCGGATCACGGCTC
CATAAAATAAATCATATCACAGGGCTCAGGGATTTGTGAGTAGAAGTTCCCGCCACTTAAACGTCACTTG
TGAAATCGCCATCGACGGTCAACTTTTACTCACACTGGTCTTTCGCGGACGGACCGTCTCAAAGTACTGC
CTTTCTGCGTTGGAAAACATCGCCTTTTTCGTCCAAAAGGAGTCCCCAGGTTCGATCCGCATGGCGTTGT
GCGTGCGTGCCTTTCTTTTCAAATGATTACGGCTATTAACTTGGGGGCGTTAAGTTGGAAACACGTAAAT
TGCAGACTGCGATTAGAGTGACCATGAGTAGGAGTTCAAAATCTCCTGACATCATTTTCTTAAAACCTGC
TTTGTTTTTTACATTTCTATTTAATATAACTCCTATTTGAATAAAAAAACAAAACAAGTTTAGATGTTAA
GATATTAACTACATCCTTTGCTCCAAAGGGAGAGGGGAAGTTATGGAGTTAATTAATTTGCTGTTGGAAA
TCAATATGGAGTCAGAAATATAATGATTTACTAAACCTTATTGAATCGGTAACGATGCGAATTTATATTA
AAATAGCTTTTATGAAACATTCAACAAAAATATTATTAATGTTGGCCCACTTTAGCAACCGGTTAGGTCT
ACCGGTTGGGCAAGCAAAGATTCACGCCCTGGTTCGAGTCCCAACTAGTCCTGCAAAATACCGCAGCAAG
TTTTAGAGAGACCAAGTGCCATTACCTCTCCCACTTCAGTTATCGGTTATGCGGCGTTTAAGTCGACAGC
TTGCCGTCTCTAGCTCCGGTGCCTATATAAAGCAGCCCGCTTTCCACATTTCATATTCGTTTTACGTTTG
TCAAGCCTCATAGCCGGCAGTTCGAACGTATACGCTCTCTGAGTCAGACCTCGAAATCGTAGCTCTACAC
AATTCTGTGAATTTTCCTTGTCGCGTGTGAAACACTTCCAATAAAAACTCCTGCAGGTGAGTACTTTAAA
AAAAAATCTAGTGAAATAATGCTGAAAAGAAATTTGTGTGGGCAAAATTCAATGGGCAAAAACGCGATGC
GGCTTTTTCTCAAAATGGCGGCCGGCCTGCGTTTTTTCCTCAAAAGTGATGACGTCATGCCTGTTTTTTT
TTTTTTGTTCGCAATGAGGAATGGCTCTTAAAATCTACTAGATAAAAAAAATATTCATTATTTCTATGCT
GCTGGAACGCTTCATTAATCTTAAAAATTCTAAATTCGGTTACCATGATACTTCGACGCATAACTGTAGA
TTTTGGATAGAATTAAAGAGAAAATGGCGAGAGAGTAAAATTCCGGCGTCGGCAAAGTAGAGCAAAAAAA
TCAGTATACCATTTAGCTACCTCTCTCACTCGCACGCAGTGCCGGCTCAAGTTGGGCGCGGCTCTGCAAT
TATCGATTTTCTTGGGGTGTGTAACTAATCATCCGTTTTCCCTTCCTCCTCATCCACAGCGTGAAGGTAC
CCGCCCGGGGATCAGATCCGCGGCCGCCACCATGTACCCCTACGACGTGCCCGACTACGCGATGGATAGC
AAAATAGAACCTGCAGATGCCATAAGCAACCAGAAAGCTGGTCTTACTTCGGGCAAACCTAAAAAAGACA
AGTCAGTCAAGGGGACGTCGCAAGCGGTTGTTTCAGACACCAAGAAAATGGAGGCCAGAAAGTCCTCCTC
GGACACGGTGATCGAGCCATTGATCAAGCAGCAGGCGCCACTGCACTCGTCAAAGACCACGCCAACGACT
TTGACGGCGAACTTCGTGCAAAACATTCGATTCGTCCGTAAAAATGTGGAACAGTCAGGCAGGAACACCA
ATCCACTGCAGTTCGTTGAACTCGAGACAGAGTTTCCTCGTGACTATGACGACAACATCGAGATGCTTTC
CCGCGAGGCGGAGCATCTGGAGGAGCAGTTCCGCACGCCTACGCGCTCCAATGCTACGGATGCCACTTCC
CACCATGTGGCCGGAATCATCGACAACATTATAACCGAAGCGTCACGGAGTCTTACAATCGAAAAGACTG
AAGACGATGTGCCATTGAAGTCTTCTACCAAGCACTCAAGCGGCGTAAAACGAGTTGGCTTTCAAGTAGA
GGATAAGGACGATACCGAAGTTCAGAGCGAAAAGCAGGCAAAGAGCTTCGACGACATAACCAAAAAAGCG
GAGAGCTCCGAGGCTAGCGCAGAGGAAGCTGCTGTCACCGGGTCCTCGACAGATGCATCTGCATCTCCCC
TGCCCTCCACGTCGCTGGTCTCCACCACATCTTCAGCTACATCGATAACCAAGAGTAAGAGCGATGAGGA
CGATGATCCGGTGGCCATGTCGCCGTGCGGACGATTCTTTAAGTACGATAAGGAAGTCGGACGCGGTTCC
TTTAAAACTGTCTATCGTGGCCTGGACACGTTGACTGGTGTTCCAGTTGCCTGGTGCGAGTTATTGGACA
AGCAAGTAAAAAAAAGTGAACGTACTAGATTTCGCGAGGAGGCAGACATGCTGAAGAAACTTCAGCACCC
AAACATAGTGCGGTTTTATACATATTGGGAGTTTCCTATTGGCCGCAAGAAGAATATTGTACTAGTCACC
GAACTAATGTTATCTGGAACTTTGAAATCCTATTTGAAACGATTCAAAAAAATACACCCAAAGGTATTGA
AGTCATGGTGTCGCCAGATACTAAAAGGCCTTAACTTCCTGCATACTCGTCAATTTCCTATAATTCATCG
TGATTTGAAATGTGATAATATTTTTATAACTGGCACCACTGGTAGTGTTAAAATCGGCGACTTGGGCCTG
GCAACTTTGAAAAACCGCTCCCACGCGAAATCTGTGATTGGTACGCCGGAGTTTATGGCCCCGGAAATGT
ACGAGGAGCACTACGACGAGTCGGTGGACGTATATGCATTCGGCATGTGCATGTTGGAGATGGCCATTTC
CGAATATCCTTACAGTGAGTGCAAGGGTCCTGCACAGATCTACAAAAAGGTGATATCGGGCATTAAGCCA
GCGGCGTTGGCTAAGGTGGAGGATCCCAACGTGCGCGACATTATCGAACGGTGCATTGAACTTAAAAAGG
AGGATCGCCCCAGCTGCAATGAACTGCTAGAATCGGAGTTCTTTGACGAAGATATCGGTATACGAGTGGA
GCCAACTGCTTCGGAGCAGTTCCTTTCTGATCCGAGCATCAGCATCATCGAGTTCCGACTGCGGTTTATG
GATCCCAAGAAGCGCTCGTCCCGTCATAAGGAAAACGAGGTGCAGGTGGTGTCGTTGCTTAAGGAACGTG
CCCAGCGTCAAACTCAAATCAAGCTGCAAAACGAGAAGTCTCGTTTGGAAAAATTGGCATTGCAAAAGCA
ACGTGAGAGTTTGCCGACTAACGTCGATGAAGACGAGGAAGAGGAGGAGGAGTCCGAGGACGAGGAGGAT
GGTGTTAAATGGAATCAGCGCCTGCAGCTAAGATATGACCTGCTTAACACTGATTCAGAAACAAGCCTGG
CTCTATCCACGAACAGCGTCGAACCGCAGCAGCTGTCCACTCGCTCGAACACTTCGATTCCGAACAGTGG
CATTCAGCAACCTGTTCAGGTCCCAGGTCAAGTGCCTGTTTCCCAGTTGATCTCGGTGCAACCACAGGCT
ATTCCGTCACCGGCTATTCCCATGCAACAGAAGCCGACGGTGCACTACATTCAACCGCCACAGCTGGCCT
CTTATCAAAATTCGAATGCATCGATGCAGGAGATGACCAATAACCAGGTCATTTCGCCGACAGGCAGTCA
ACAAATGCAACAGCAACAACCCGTAGTGGCACCAACAGTCAATCATCAGGTCATGCCGCAGCAGCAAGTG
AACCAACAACAGCAACAACCACAAATGATGCAGCAAATACCCCAGCAAGTTCAAGTGCAACAGCCCCAAA
CTGTATTGCCTCCGCAGCCACATGAGCAGCAGCCACAGCAACAACAACAGCCACTGCAGCAGCAACTGCA
GCAGCTTATGCATACTAACGTGCAGGCTCCGGATTTGACTCAACAGCAACAAATGGCTCAGCAACAGGCC
CAGCAATATTTTCAGCAGCAGCAGCAACAGCCTCAGCAGGCCGTTAACATGCAACAAGCTTATGCAATGC
AGCAAGCTGGCCAACAGCAACAGCTTTCGCAGCCTCTTCAAATTCAGCAACAGATCTTGCAGCAACAACA
AGTGGCCGTTTCACATCAGCAACAGATAATGCAGCAACAACTGGCCCAGCATCAGCTGCAACAGCTGCAG
CAGCAGCAGCTTCAACAACAGCAACTGCAACAGCAACAGCAGCAGCAAATACAACAACAGCAACTCCAAC
AACAACAACTCCAGCAACAGCAATTCGTACAGCAGTATGCGCAGGCAATGCCTCAGCAACAACATCAGCA
ACTCGTTACGGGATCGCAAGTCATGGCACCGCATCAACATCAGCAACCTATTCAGATCCCAGTGCAGATG
CAAGTTCCACCGACGTCCGTGGCTCCTCCAATACAACACACTTACAATCAGCAGGGCGGACAAGTAACGC
TCAGTGATGCCCAACAGCAACAGCATCCTGGATTCTCGGCCGTACCACAACAGGCAGCGCCATTTATACA
ACAGCCCACACAGCAACCCATTCAGCTATCAATGCCTTTGGAACAACAATTGCAGCAATTGCTGCATAGC
CAGCCAGCCCAGCAACAACAGGCCATGAGCCAACAGCAGCAACAGTCTATGGTCCAACAGCAGCAACAGC
CCTTGGTGCAACAGCAACAACTGCCTTTGGTACAACAGCAGCCGCCTTTGGTCCAGCAGCAGCAACCGCT
GGTTCAGCATCAGCAGCCTTCGGTCCAACATCAGCAACCTTTGGTGCAACAGCCCCAGCAACAGCAACCA
CAGCCCCAGAATCAGCAACCACAGCCCCAGACACAGCAAACACACGTGGTTCAGCAACAACCACCACAGC
AGCAACCTGCAGTAGAGCAAATCTCACAGATTTCTTCGCAAGTGCCTGTTCAACAGGAAAATCTGCAGCC
AATACAGGTCAACAAAGATGCGAATGTCGCAACGGATGCAATGTCCCTAAATAGCGCCCACGGTGCCCTC
GAACCTGCACCGAAGACCGAACCCCAGAACTCTGCTGATGCGGAAAAGCAGCAAAAGCAGACAGGCACGG
GCACACGTTCCCAGAAACCGAGGCGATCAAACCGGAGCGGCAACGAACGGATTCCCAAACTTAGTGTAAC
CAGCGTCGACGAGGGCAGCGTCATAAACTGTCACATGGAAAATAAACTTAAAACGATTACATTTAAATTC
GACATAGGAGACGTAAATCCGGTTGAAATAGCCAATAAATTGATCGCCCAAGATTTGCTTTCTAATTGTC
AAAGTACAGTTTTTGTGGAAATGATCAATGAAATTGTTGACCAAGTCAAACAGAATCCCAATCAAATCCC
TATACCGACAAATTATCGCCGCAATATTGAAAAGCGGGATGAAACCGCCAGCGACATCACAAAGATGTTC
GAGCCCACTATCCATGGTGTTGAAACCCTGCCATCCGGTGGAGGAGGCGCTGAACAGTCAAACTGCAACT
TGACTTTAGAGGCCAGGTCCCATTTATCCAACATACCAAATGCGAAAGAACCACAGCTGAACGTCAGCAC
TCCGCCCACAACCACTTCGACTATGTCTTCCTCATCAACCGCATCGAGGGATGCGCCCAATAGTAGCAAT
GACGTGACCATCGGCTCTGGTTCCGTTTCTCGAAAAACGAGCACGGCCTCGGAGTACACTTCGCTATCGA
TTGACTATATGCCCGACAGCAACATTACTCCAACTGGTCCGGAGCCACCGCTTGACGATGGCAAGGATAA
AAAACCTTGCTCCCTTGCTATAGCCAGAATGCAAAAGCTCTTGGAGTCGGCCGGCAATGGTGCTCCTCGC
AGCCTGAATTTGCCCTTGAATCGTCACCTGAAAATTCAAGAGGACTTGAAGCATACTAGAAGTCTTGACG
ATTTGACCGCAGTGAAAATAACCTTTGACATGCCCAACAAGGCTGCATTGGACACTTCGGAAAACGCTCA
GCAGGCCACAGAAGCGGAAGCGGAGAAACCAAAAGATAAATCCGGACAGGCAGTAGGCAACCAGGGAACT
GGAGCGGCCAACACTCTAGAGCAGTTAAAAATAGAACTGGAGAACATTACTCATGCCCACGCGTTTGCCT
CCGCTGTAGTGGCCTCGATTAACAACAGAGCTCCTCATCAAGCTTCCCCAGCAATGTCCTCCCTAAAGGC
CACTTCTGGACAACCACAGACACAAGAGATAACCAAGCCAAATAACGGAGCAGGCCCTTCAGTACCCTCA
GTGGGTCAGAATACTCCCACTGCAGCCTTAACATCCGCCAGGGGCTCAGGCTCCTCCGTCTACAACTCAC
GTCGCACATCCATCGACAACAGCGTGGGATCCGACATGCACCTGCACACTGCCACTAATCTTGAAGGGAC
AGTGAGCAACCCGGATCCGATCCCGACTGAGGCATCGGTTGGAATTACCATTGCTACGGGTCATGAGAAG
CAACTCTCCAAGCAGCCCAGTTTGGAAAAGCCTTCTGCCACTTCCATTTTAACGAACAACAGTGATCCTC
CGCAAAGGAATCCCAGCAATGGATCAATTAACCAAAATTCAATAGCTGATTTGGAAAAGAAATTGGCAGC
TTTGCGAAATACCGAAAACACAGAAGAGTCTGCAACAGCAACGTTGTCAGTGGTTCCTAAACAAGTTGAA
GAGGTAGTCAATCCAAGCGCGCGTAAAATTTCGCGTTTTAGTGTCAGTCGTGTGCAGGAGCAGAAAACTT
CAACCGGAGTTGAGGAACCAGCTCAAGGTCAACTTAAGATCGACCTCCAAGTCGCCGGCCCTGGAGGCCA
GGTGCAGACCAACAACTCCGTTCAGAACGGCAGCGTGGTCAACACTCCAACCGAAGTCATCAGCTCTCCT
ATTCAAAATGTTCCGCTGGCCATTAACGGAATTCAGTTGATGTACCAACAGCCCCAGCAGATACACCAGT
TGCCAGGTGGAACATCAACTACTACAAGTGGAGCAGGGACTCAGTGCATTGTAGTGCCGCAAGTGGTCAA
TCAAAATGGCACCCACGTGCAACAGCCGTCTAACCTACAGCCACAGCAGCAGAGCGTACATCCAAATATG
ACTCAACAGCCACAGCAGACGCCACTTAATGGGCACCCATCTATGGTTAACACTCTTCAGCAGCAGCCAC
CACAACAATCCTTACCGATGCAGACGATTCAGTCGCAGCAGCAGCAGCATAACCAAATGCCTATCATTTC
GCAACAACAGCAGCAGCAGATCCTAATGCAGCAGCAACAGCAACAGGGATCCCAGCAAGGATCACAGCAA
TTTAATTTGCCTGGCACACAACAGACTCATCCTCAGCACCAGTTCATCCAGTCGCAGCCCAACCAACTTC
ACTCGCTTCCGCCCCAGGTAGTGAGCATGGCTCAGGGAAATCTGCCGCATCAGCTTCCACCCATGCAGAC
TATGGGAGCCCAACAGCAAATGATCTCGCAACAACAGCATCAGTTGCAGATGCAGTCGCATATGCACCAA
CAAAACGTGCCCGGAATGTACAACCAGCAGACTGGAGCTCGTGTGGCAGCACCCCAAAATTTCGCAGGTG
CAGTTCCAAATCATTTGTTGCAGCAGTCCCCTTTGATGGCATCCCAGCAGCCAGCACAGCCCATGCAACA
CGTTATGCAACCGATTTTCAATGCAACGTCCGGTGAAGTTACCGAAGAGCCTGTCTCTTTAGCAGCTACG
CATCCGCATCTGCTACCGAGCGATATTCAATCCGATATAAAGCACAATTTAGACTCATTAGTGAACCAAT
TGTGCAATACGCGCTTGGGTACTAACCAGCACCAACGGCTGTTGCTGTTGCGTCAGAGACAACTCATCGA
AGAGGACGAGCTGCGTCTTAAACATTATGTGGAATACGAAAAGTTCCAAAAGGCACTGCGCCAATCTATT
AGCACAAACGTTCCAGCTAATGCAGCTTACTATTCTGCGGCTGCCGCACAGCTTCCAACTAATTTGGCAG
CCCCAGCAGCTCCGTCCTCATCGAATCCGACGTCCACTAGCTCCGCAAACACATAAC
